Addgene plasmid #97190: [UBC][firefly luciferase][target cloning][renilla luciferase]
Purpose: Reporter for translation activation via Pum.
Depositing lab: Edward Boyden. Publication: Programmable RNA-binding protein composed of repeats of a single modular unit. Adamala KP, Martin-Alarcon DA, Boyden ES. Proc Natl Acad Sci U S A. 2016 May 10;113(19):E2579-88. doi: 10.1073/pnas.1519368113. Epub 2016 Apr 26. PubMed 27118836.
Backbone
  Vector backbone: pCI
  Backbone manufacturer: Promega
  Modifications to backbone: mutated to remove BsaI, original promoter replaced with UBC promoter
  Vector type: Mammalian Expression, Synthetic Biology
Growth in bacteria
  Bacterial resistance: Ampicillin, 100 μg/mL
  Growth temperature: 37°C
  Growth strain: DH5alpha
  Copy number: High Copy
Gene/Insert 1
  Gene/Insert name: Firefly Luciferase
  Species: firefly
  Insert size (bp): 1686
  Promoter: UBC (ubiquitin C)
  Tag / fusion protein: none
  Cloning method: Gibson Cloning
  Sequencing primers: 5′ TAATACGACTCACTATAGG; 3′ GTATCTTATCATGTCTGCTCGAAG
Gene/Insert 2
  Gene/Insert name: Renilla Luciferase
  Species: sea pansy
  Insert size (bp): 936
Terms and licenses: Academic/Nonprofit Terms; Industry Terms: Not Available to Industry
Depositor comments: "Target cloning" is a HindIII-AscI site for inserting recognition sequences for Pum mediated translation activation of the downstream gene. This plasmid corresponds to that shown in Figure 6A.
How to cite: [UBC][firefly luciferase][target cloning][renilla luciferase] was a gift from Edward Boyden (Addgene plasmid # 97190 ; http://n2t.net/addgene:97190 ; RRID:Addgene_97190)
