[The description below was written by a language model from this plasmid's Addgene catalogue record and pLannotate feature annotations shown in this document.]
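Description:
[UBC][firefly luciferase][target cloning][renilla luciferase] is a mammalian expression reporter plasmid built on the Promega pCI backbone. The backbone was mutated to remove BsaI sites, and its original promoter was replaced by the human ubiquitin C (UbC) promoter. It is propagated in E. coli as a high-copy plasmid through a ColE1/pUC-type origin and selected with ampicillin via the AmpR (β-lactamase) gene and its own promoter. An f1 phage origin is also present, along with small backbone remnants annotated as lacZα, bom, rop and SV40 large T antigen fragments.

The payload is a two-luciferase cassette. The UbC promoter, followed by a T7 promoter, lies upstream of the firefly (Photinus pyralis) luciferase coding sequence. A short gap of under 100 nt separates it from the Renilla (sea pansy) luciferase coding sequence, and an SV40 polyadenylation signal follows. No separate promoter or IRES is annotated between the two reading frames, so they appear to lie on a single transcript. According to the depositor, the intervening "target cloning" region is a HindIII–AscI site for inserting recognition sequences for Pum-based programmable RNA-binding proteins. When such a protein brings a translation-activating function to that site, expression of the downstream Renilla gene should increase. Firefly luciferase then plausibly serves as an internal reference, although the record does not say so.

The stated purpose is to report translation activation via Pum. Two full sequence records are supplied, one from the depositor (6,908 nt) and one from repository sequencing (6,878 nt). They show the same 13 features in the same order, with only small length differences.
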