Features (pLannotate 1.2.2; 13 found; start..end, strand, type, name):
     11..29      +  promoter       T7 promoter: promoter for bacteriophage T7 RNA polymerase
     57..1697    +  CDS            LUCI_PHOPY: Experimental evidence at protein level: Swiss-Prot protein existence level 1. Produces green light with a wavelength of 562 nm. From Photinus pyralis (Common eastern firefly) (Lampyris pyralis).
   1785..2717    +  CDS            LUCI_RENRE: Experimental evidence at protein level: Swiss-Prot protein existence level 1. Upon binding the substrate, the enzyme catalyzes an oxygenation, producing a very short-lived hydroperoxide that cyclizes into a dioxetanone structure, which collapses, releasing a CO(2) molecule. The spontaneous breakdown of the dioxetanone releases the energy (about 50 kcal/mole) that is necessary to generate the excited state of the coelenteramide product, which is the singlet form of the monoanion. In vivo the product undergoes the process of nonradiative energy transfer to an accessory protein, a green fluoresce
   2773..2894    -  polyA_signal   SV40 poly(A) signal: SV40 polyadenylation signal
   2917..2985    -  CDS            large T antigen (fragment): large T antigen from SV40 (simian virus 40)
   3004..3071    +  CDS            lacZα (fragment): LacZα fragment of β-galactosidase; lacZ fragment
   3075..3503    +  rep_origin     f1 ori (sequence partly withheld): f1 bacteriophage origin of replication; arrow indicates direction of (+) strand synthesis
   3531..3630    -  misc_feature   bom (fragment): basis of mobility region from pBR322
   3732..3767    -  CDS            rop (fragment): Rop protein, which maintains plasmids at low copy number; rop
   3862..3966    +  promoter       AmpR promoter: bla
   3967..4827    +  CDS            AmpR: β-lactamase; bla; confers resistance to ampicillin, carbenicillin, and related antibiotics
   4998..5586    +  rep_origin     ori: high-copy-number ColE1/pMB1/pBR322/pUC origin of replication
   5665..6874    +  promoter       UbC promoter: human ubiquitin C promoter
>Addgene plasmid #97190 | [UBC][firefly luciferase][target cloning][renilla luciferase] | depositor full sequence | sequence record 178837 | [UBC][firefly luciferase][target cloning][renilla luciferase] sequence 6908 bps
CTAGAGTACTTAATACGACTCACTATAGGCTAGCCTCGAGCGCCACCATGGCTCGGATGGAGGACGCTAA
AAATATTAAGAAAGGACCGGCTCCATTCTACCCTTTGGAGGACGGAACAGCAGGCGAGCAGCTGCACAAG
GCAATGAAACGCTACGCTCTGGTTCCAGGTACAATTGCTTTCACAGATGCCCACATCGAAGTGGACATAA
CCTATGCCGAATACTTTGAAATGTCCGTGCGGCTCGCGGAAGCCATGAAGCGATATGGGCTCAACACCAA
CCACCGAATCGTTGTGTGCAGTGAGAACTCTCTGCAATTCTTTATGCCAGTGTTGGGCGCGCTCTTTATC
GGCGTGGCCGTTGCACCTGCAAATGATATTTACAACGAGCGGGAACTGCTGAATAGCATGGGAATCTCCC
AGCCTACTGTTGTGTTTGTATCCAAGAAAGGGCTTCAGAAGATCTTGAATGTCCAGAAGAAGCTGCCGAT
TATTCAGAAGATCATCATCATGGACAGCAAAACCGACTACCAAGGCTTTCAGTCCATGTACACGTTCGTG
ACAAGCCATCTCCCCCCTGGGTTCAATGAGTACGATTTCGTGCCCGAATCTTTTGATAGGGACAAAACCA
TTGCCCTGATTATGAACTCATCTGGCAGCACAGGCTTGCCGAAGGGCGTGGCTCTGCCACACCGAACGGC
TTGCGTTCGCTTTAGTCACGCTCGAGACCCTATATTCGGTAATCAGATCATACCTGACACGGCCATCCTG
TCCGTTGTGCCATTTCACCACGGCTTTGGAATGTTCACAACACTGGGGTACTTGATCTGTGGGTTTAGAG
TCGTGCTCATGTACCGGTTCGAGGAGGAACTGTTTCTGCGCAGTCTGCAGGACTATAAGATACAATCCGC
CCTGTTGGTGCCCACTCTGTTCTCTTTCTTCGCCAAATCCACACTCATAGACAAGTACGATCTTAGCAAC
CTGCATGAAATTGCCTCCGGCGGAGCCCCTCTGTCCAAGGAGGTTGGCGAAGCTGTGGCTAAACGGTTCC
ACCTGCCTGGAATCAGACAAGGATACGGGCTCACCGAAACCACTAGCGCAATTCTGATAACACCTGAGGG
CGACGACAAGCCAGGAGCAGTTGGAAAAGTTGTTCCGTTCTTTGAGGCTAAGGTGGTGGACCTGGACACA
GGAAAAACACTGGGTGTGAATCAGAGAGGCGAGCTGTGTGTTCGCGGACCTATGATTATGTCAGGATATG
TGAACAATCCCGAGGCAACAAACGCCCTCATCGATAAAGATGGTTGGCTTCATTCCGGTGACATAGCCTA
CTGGGACGAGGATGAGCACTTCTTCATCGTCGATAGACTGAAGTCCCTGATTAAATATAAGGGCTATCAG
GTTGCGCCTGCCGAGCTGGAGTCCATTTTGCTCCAACACCCTAACATCTTTGACGCAGGTGTTGCCGGGC
TTCCGGATGATGACGCCGGAGAGCTGCCAGCTGCGGTGGTTGTGCTTGAACATGGCAAGACAATGACTGA
AAAAGAGATCGTGGATTACGTCGCAAGTCAGGTGACGACCGCCAAGAAGCTCAGAGGTGGCGTCGTGTTC
GTGGATGAGGTTCCAAAAGGATTGACCGGGAAGCTGGATGCCAGAAAGATAAGGGAAATTCTGATCAAGG
CCAAGAAGGGCGGCAAAATTGCAGTGACTAGCACCTCTTCCGGACGCTCTAGATGACACAAGCTTGCTGT
TCCTGGGCGCGCCGCGTGGTACCTCCACGCCACCATGGCCTCCAAAGTTTACGACCCGGAACAGCGCAAG
CGAATGATCACAGGACCCCAGTGGTGGGCCCGGTGTAAGCAGATGAATGTACTGGACAGTTTTATTAACT
ACTACGATAGTGAGAAACACGCCGAGAATGCAGTCATCTTTCTCCATGGAAACGCCGCCTCCTCTTACTT
GTGGCGGCATGTCGTGCCCCACATCGAGCCAGTCGCGCGGTGTATTATCCCGGACCTGATCGGAATGGGC
AAAAGCGGAAAATCAGGCAACGGATCCTACCGACTTCTTGACCACTACAAGTACCTCACGGCCTGGTTCG
AGCTGTTGAACCTCCCCAAAAAAATTATTTTCGTGGGGCACGACTGGGGTGCTTGTCTGGCTTTTCACTA
TAGCTACGAACATCAGGACAAGATTAAAGCTATCGTCCATGCGGAGTCCGTGGTCGACGTTATTGAGAGC
TGGGACGAGTGGCCTGATATTGAAGAAGATATAGCTCTCATTAAATCTGAAGAGGGGGAGAAGATGGTGC
TTGAGAATAATTTTTTCGTCGAAACAATGCTCCCCTCCAAAATTATGCGCAAACTTGAACCTGAGGAATT
CGCTGCTTACCTGGAACCGTTCAAGGAGAAGGGGGAAGTCCGCCGCCCCACTCTTTCCTGGCCCAGGGAA
ATCCCCCTGGTTAAAGGCGGCAAACCGGACGTGGTCCAGATCGTAAGAAACTATAATGCATACCTGAGAG
CCAGTGATGATCTCCCAAAGATGTTCATCGAAAGCGACCCTGGTTTCTTTAGTAACGCAATTGTAGAAGG
GGCCAAGAAGTTCCCCAACACTGAATTTGTGAAGGTCAAGGGCCTGCATTTCTCACAGGAGGATGCCCCC
GATGAGATGGGGAAGTACATCAAGTCTTTCGTTGAGCGGGTGCTGAAGAACGAACAATGACACGCGTGGT
ACCTCTAGAGTCGACCCGGGCGGCCGCTTCGAGCAGACATGATAAGATACATTGATGAGTTTGGACAAAC
CACAACTAGAATGCAGTGAAAAAAATGCTTTATTTGTGAAATTTGTGATGCTATTGCTTTATTTGTAACC
ATTATAAGCTGCAATAAACAAGTTAACAACAACAATTGCATTCATTTTATGTTTCAGGTTCAGGGGGAGA
TGTGGGAGGTTTTTTAAAGCAAGTAAAACCTCTACAAATGTGGTAAAATCGATAAGGATCCGGGCTGGCG
TAATAGCGAAGAGGCCCGCACCGATCGCCCTTCCCAACAGTTGCGCAGCCTGAATGGCGAATGG
[124 nt withheld, positions 3075-3198]
C
[91 nt withheld, positions 3200-3290]
A
[49 nt withheld, positions 3292-3340]
CCTTTGACGTTGGAGTCCACGTTCTTT
[37 nt withheld, positions 3368-3404]
ACCCTATCTCGGTCTATTCTTTTGATTTATAAGGGATTTTGCCGATTTCGGCCTATTGGTTAAAAAATGA
GCTGATTTAACAAAAATTTAACGCGAATTTTAACAAAATATTAACGCTTACAATTTCCTGATGCGGTATT
TTCTCCTTACGCATCTGTGCGGTATTTCACACCGCATATGGTGCACTCTCAGTACAATCTGCTCTGATGC
CGCATAGTTAAGCCAGCCCCGACACCCGCCAACACCCGCTGACGCGCCCTGACGGGCTTGTCTGCTCCCG
GCATCCGCTTACAGACAAGCTGTGACCGTCTCCGGGAGCTGCATGTGTCAGAGGTTTTCACCGTCATCAC
CGAAACGCGCGAGACGAAAGGGCCTCGTGATACGCCTATTTTTATAGGTTAATGTCATGATAATAATGGT
TTCTTAGACGTCAGGTGGCACTTTTCGGGGAAATGTGCGCGGAACCCCTATTTGTTTATTTTTCTAAATA
CATTCAAATATGTATCCGCTCATGAGACAATAACCCTGATAAATGCTTCAATAATATTGAAAAAGGAAGA
GTATGAGTATTCAACATTTCCGTGTCGCCCTTATTCCCTTTTTTGCGGCATTTTGCCTTCCTGTTTTTGC
TCACCCAGAAACGCTGGTGAAAGTAAAAGATGCTGAAGATCAGTTGGGTGCACGAGTGGGTTACATCGAA
CTGGATCTCAACAGCGGTAAGATCCTTGAGAGTTTTCGCCCCGAAGAACGTTTTCCAATGATGAGCACTT
TTAAAGTTCTGCTATGTGGCGCGGTATTATCCCGTATTGACGCCGGGCAAGAGCAACTCGGTCGCCGCAT
ACACTATTCTCAGAATGACTTGGTTGAGTACTCACCAGTCACAGAAAAGCATCTTACGGATGGCATGACA
GTAAGAGAATTATGCAGTGCTGCCATAACCATGAGTGATAACACTGCGGCCAACTTACTTCTGACAACGA
TCGGAGGACCGAAGGAGCTAACCGCTTTTTTGCACAACATGGGGGATCATGTAACTCGCCTTGATCGTTG
GGAACCGGAGCTGAATGAAGCCATACCAAACGACGAGCGTGACACCACGATGCCTGTAGCAATGGCAACA
ACGTTGCGCAAACTATTAACTGGCGAACTACTTACTCTAGCTTCCCGGCAACAATTAATAGACTGGATGG
AGGCGGATAAAGTTGCAGGACCACTTCTGCGCTCGGCCCTTCCGGCTGGCTGGTTTATTGCTGATAAATC
TGGAGCCGGTGAGCGTGGGTCGCGCGGTATCATTGCAGCACTGGGGCCAGATGGTAAGCCCTCCCGTATC
GTAGTTATCTACACGACGGGGAGTCAGGCAACTATGGATGAACGAAATAGACAGATCGCTGAGATAGGTG
CCTCACTGATTAAGCATTGGTAACTGTCAGACCAAGTTTACTCATATATACTTTAGATTGATTTAAAACT
TCATTTTTAATTTAAAAGGATCTAGGTGAAGATCCTTTTTGATAATCTCATGACCAAAATCCCTTAACGT
GAGTTTTCGTTCCACTGAGCGTCAGACCCCGTAGAAAAGATCAAAGGATCTTCTTGAGATCCTTTTTTTC
TGCGCGTAATCTGCTGCTTGCAAACAAAAAAACCACCGCTACCAGCGGTGGTTTGTTTGCCGGATCAAGA
GCTACCAACTCTTTTTCCGAAGGTAACTGGCTTCAGCAGAGCGCAGATACCAAATACTGTTCTTCTAGTG
TAGCCGTAGTTAGGCCACCACTTCAAGAACTCTGTAGCACCGCCTACATACCTCGCTCTGCTAATCCTGT
TACCAGTGGCTGCTGCCAGTGGCGATAAGTCGTGTCTTACCGGGTTGGACTCAAGACGATAGTTACCGGA
TAAGGCGCAGCGGTCGGGCTGAACGGGGGGTTCGTGCACACAGCCCAGCTTGGAGCGAACGACCTACACC
GAACTGAGATACCTACAGCGTGAGCTATGAGAAAGCGCCACGCTTCCCGAAGGGAGAAAGGCGGACAGGT
ATCCGGTAAGCGGCAGGGTCGGAACAGGAGAGCGCACGAGGGAGCTTCCAGGGGGAAACGCCTGGTATCT
TTATAGTCCTGTCGGGTTTCGCCACCTCTGACTTGAGCGTCGATTTTTGTGATGCTCGTCAGGGGGGCGG
AGCCTATGGAAAAACGCCAGCAACGCGGCCTTTTTACGGTTCCTGGCCTTTTGCTGGCCTTTTGCTCACA
TGGCTCGACAGATCTGATCTGGCCTCCGCGCCGGGTTTTGGCGCCTCCCGCGGGCGCCCCCCTCCTCACG
GCGAGCGCTGCCACGTCAGACGAAGGGCGCAGGAGCGTCCTGATCCTTCCGCCCGGACGCTCAGGACAGC
GGCCCGCTGCTCATAAGACTCGGCCTTAGAACCCCAGTATCAGCAGAAGGACATTTTAGGACGGGACTTG
GGTGACTCTAGGGCACTGGTTTTCTTTCCAGAGAGCGGAACAGGCGAGGAAAAGTAGTCCCTTCTCGGCG
ATTCTGCGGAGGGATCTCCGTGGGGCGGTGAACGCCGATGATTATATAAGGACGCGCCGGGTGTGGCACA
GCTAGTTCCGTCGCAGCCGGGATTTGGGTCGCGGTTCTTGTTTGTGGATCGCTGTGATCGTCACTTGGTG
AGTAGCGGGCTGCTGGGCTGGCCGGGGCTTTCGTGGCCGCCGGGCCGCTCGGTGGGACGGAAGCGTGTGG
AGAGTCCGCCAAGGGCTGTAGTCTGGGTCCGCGAGCAAGGTTGCCCTGAACTGGGGGTTGGGGGGAGCGC
AGCAAAATGGCGGCTGTTCCCGAGTCTTGAATGGAAGACGCTTGTGAGGCGGGCTGTGAGGTCGTTGAAA
CAAGGTGGGGGGCATGGTGGGCGGCAAGAACCCAAGGTCTTGAGGCCTTCGCTAATGCGGGAAAGCTCTT
ATTCGGGTGAGATGGGCTGGGGCACCATCTGGGGACCCTGACGTGAAGTTTGTCACTGACTGGAGAACTC
GGTTTGTCGTCTGTTGCGGGGGCGGCAGTTATGCGGTGCCGTTGGGCAGTGCACCCGTACCTTTGGGAGC
GCGCGCCCTCGTCGTGTCGTGACGTCACCCGTTCTGTTGGCTTATAATGCAGGGTGGGGCCACCTGCCGG
TAGGTGTGCGGTAGGCTTTTCTCCGTCGCAGGACGCAGGGTTCGGGCCTAGGGTAGGCTCTCCTGAATCG
ACAGGCGCCGGACCTCTGGTGAGGGGAGGGATAAGTGAGGCGTCAGTTTCTTTGGTCGGTTTTATGTACC
TATCTTCTTAAGTAGCTGAAGCTCCGGTTTTGAACTATGCGCTCGGGGTTGGCGAGTGTGTTTTGTGAAG
TTTTTTAGGCACCTTTTGAAATGTAATCATTTGGGTCAATATGTAATTTTCAGTGTTAGACTAGTAAATT
GTCCGCTAAATTCTGGCCGTTTTTGGCTTTTTTGTTAGACGTGTCCACTCCCAGTTCAATTACAGCTCTT
AAGG
