Features (pLannotate 1.2.2; 13 found; start..end, strand, type, name):
     20..38      +  promoter       T7 promoter: promoter for bacteriophage T7 RNA polymerase
     60..1700    +  CDS            LUCI_PHOPY: Experimental evidence at protein level: Swiss-Prot protein existence level 1. Produces green light with a wavelength of 562 nm. From Photinus pyralis (Common eastern firefly) (Lampyris pyralis).
   1788..2720    +  CDS            LUCI_RENRE: Experimental evidence at protein level: Swiss-Prot protein existence level 1. Upon binding the substrate, the enzyme catalyzes an oxygenation, producing a very short-lived hydroperoxide that cyclizes into a dioxetanone structure, which collapses, releasing a CO(2) molecule. The spontaneous breakdown of the dioxetanone releases the energy (about 50 kcal/mole) that is necessary to generate the excited state of the coelenteramide product, which is the singlet form of the monoanion. In vivo the product undergoes the process of nonradiative energy transfer to an accessory protein, a green fluoresce
   2747..2868    -  polyA_signal   SV40 poly(A) signal: SV40 polyadenylation signal
   2891..2959    -  CDS            large T antigen (fragment): large T antigen from SV40 (simian virus 40)
   2978..3045    +  CDS            lacZα (fragment): LacZα fragment of β-galactosidase; lacZ fragment
   3049..3477    +  rep_origin     f1 ori (sequence partly withheld): f1 bacteriophage origin of replication; arrow indicates direction of (+) strand synthesis
   3505..3604    -  misc_feature   bom (fragment): basis of mobility region from pBR322
   3706..3741    -  CDS            rop (fragment): Rop protein, which maintains plasmids at low copy number; rop
   3836..3940    +  promoter       AmpR promoter: bla
   3941..4801    +  CDS            AmpR: β-lactamase; bla; confers resistance to ampicillin, carbenicillin, and related antibiotics
   4972..5560    +  rep_origin     ori: high-copy-number ColE1/pMB1/pBR322/pUC origin of replication
   5642..6853    +  promoter       UbC promoter: human ubiquitin C promoter
>Addgene plasmid #97190 | [UBC][firefly luciferase][target cloning][renilla luciferase] | addgene full sequence | sequence record 197847 | Addgene NGS Result
CTCTTAAGGCTAGAGTACTTAATACGACTCACTATAGGCTAGCCGCCACCATGGCTCGGATGGAGGACGC
TAAAAATATTAAGAAAGGACCGGCTCCATTCTACCCTTTGGAGGACGGAACAGCAGGCGAGCAGCTGCAC
AAGGCAATGAAACGCTACGCTCTGGTTCCAGGTACAATTGCTTTCACAGATGCCCACATCGAAGTGGACA
TAACCTATGCCGAATACTTTGAAATGTCCGTGCGGCTCGCGGAAGCCATGAAGCGATATGGGCTCAACAC
CAACCACCGAATCGTTGTGTGCAGTGAGAACTCTCTGCAATTCTTTATGCCAGTGTTGGGCGCGCTCTTT
ATCGGCGTGGCCGTTGCACCTGCAAATGATATTTACAACGAGCGGGAACTGCTGAATAGCATGGGAATCT
CCCAGCCTACTGTTGTGTTTGTATCCAAGAAAGGGCTTCAGAAGATCTTGAATGTCCAGAAGAAGCTGCC
GATTATTCAGAAGATCATCATCATGGACAGCAAAACCGACTACCAAGGCTTTCAGTCCATGTACACGTTC
GTGACAAGCCATCTCCCCCCTGGGTTCAATGAGTACGATTTCGTGCCCGAATCTTTTGATAGGGACAAAA
CCATTGCCCTGATTATGAACTCATCTGGCAGCACAGGCTTGCCGAAGGGCGTGGCTCTGCCACACCGAAC
GGCTTGCGTTCGCTTTAGTCACGCTCGAGACCCTATATTCGGTAATCAGATCATACCTGACACGGCCATC
CTGTCCGTTGTGCCATTTCACCACGGCTTTGGAATGTTCACAACACTGGGGTACTTGATCTGTGGGTTTA
GAGTCGTGCTCATGTACCGGTTCGAGGAGGAACTGTTTCTGCGCAGTCTGCAGGACTATAAGATACAATC
CGCCCTGTTGGTGCCCACTCTGTTCTCTTTCTTCGCCAAATCCACACTCATAGACAAGTACGATCTTAGC
AACCTGCATGAAATTGCCTCCGGCGGAGCCCCTCTGTCCAAGGAGGTTGGCGAAGCTGTGGCTAAACGGT
TCCACCTGCCTGGAATCAGACAAGGATACGGGCTCACCGAAACCACTAGCGCAATTCTGATAACACCTGA
GGGCGACGACAAGCCAGGAGCAGTTGGAAAAGTTGTTCCGTTCTTTGAGGCTAAGGTGGTGGACCTGGAC
ACAGGAAAAACACTGGGTGTGAATCAGAGAGGCGAGCTGTGTGTTCGCGGACCTATGATTATGTCAGGAT
ATGTGAACAATCCCGAGGCAACAAACGCCCTCATCGATAAAGATGGTTGGCTTCATTCCGGTGACATAGC
CTACTGGGACGAGGATGAGCACTTCTTCATCGTCGATAGACTGAAGTCCCTGATTAAATATAAGGGCTAT
CAGGTTGCGCCTGCCGAGCTGGAGTCCATTTTGCTCCAACACCCTAACATCTTTGACGCAGGTGTTGCCG
GGCTTCCGGATGATGACGCCGGAGAGCTGCCAGCTGCGGTGGTTGTGCTTGAACATGGCAAGACAATGAC
TGAAAAAGAGATCGTGGATTACGTCGCAAGTCAGGTGACGACCGCCAAGAAGCTCAGAGGTGGCGTCGTG
TTCGTGGATGAGGTTCCAAAAGGATTGACCGGGAAGCTGGATGCCAGAAAGATAAGGGAAATTCTGATCA
AGGCCAAGAAGGGCGGCAAAATTGCAGTGACTAGCACCTCTTCCGGACGCTCTAGATGACACAAGCTTGC
TGTTCCTGGGCGCGCCGCGTGGTACCTCCACGCCACCATGGCCTCCAAAGTTTACGACCCGGAACAGCGC
AAGCGAATGATCACAGGACCCCAGTGGTGGGCCCGGTGTAAGCAGATGAATGTACTGGACAGTTTTATTA
ACTACTACGATAGTGAGAAACACGCCGAGAATGCAGTCATCTTTCTCCATGGAAACGCCGCCTCCTCTTA
CTTGTGGCGGCATGTCGTGCCCCACATCGAGCCAGTCGCGCGGTGTATTATCCCGGACCTGATCGGAATG
GGCAAAAGCGGAAAATCAGGCAACGGATCCTACCGACTTCTTGACCACTACAAGTACCTCACGGCCTGGT
TCGAGCTGTTGAACCTCCCCAAAAAAATTATTTTCGTGGGGCACGACTGGGGTGCTTGTCTGGCTTTTCA
CTATAGCTACGAACATCAGGACAAGATTAAAGCTATCGTCCATGCGGAGTCCGTGGTCGACGTTATTGAG
AGCTGGGACGAGTGGCCTGATATTGAAGAAGATATAGCTCTCATTAAATCTGAAGAGGGGGAGAAGATGG
TGCTTGAGAATAATTTTTTCGTCGAAACAATGCTCCCCTCCAAAATTATGCGCAAACTTGAACCTGAGGA
ATTCGCTGCTTACCTGGAACCGTTCAAGGAGAAGGGGGAAGTCCGCCGCCCCACTCTTTCCTGGCCCAGG
GAAATCCCCCTGGTTAAAGGCGGCAAACCGGACGTGGTCCAGATCGTAAGAAACTATAATGCATACCTGA
GAGCCAGTGATGATCTCCCAAAGATGTTCATCGAAAGCGACCCTGGTTTCTTTAGTAACGCAATTGTAGA
AGGGGCCAAGAAGTTCCCCAACACTGAATTTGTGAAGGTCAAGGGCCTGCATTTCTCACAGGAGGATGCC
CCCGATGAGATGGGGAAGTACATCAAGTCTTTCGTTGAGCGGGTGCTGAAGAACGAACAATGAGCGGCCG
CTTCGAGCAGACATGATAAGATACATTGATGAGTTTGGACAAACCACAACTAGAATGCAGTGAAAAAAAT
GCTTTATTTGTGAAATTTGTGATGCTATTGCTTTATTTGTAACCATTATAAGCTGCAATAAACAAGTTAA
CAACAACAATTGCATTCATTTTATGTTTCAGGTTCAGGGGGAGATGTGGGAGGTTTTTTAAAGCAAGTAA
AACCTCTACAAATGTGGTAAAATCGATAAGGATCCGGGCTGGCGTAATAGCGAAGAGGCCCGCACCGATC
GCCCTTCCCAACAGTTGCGCAGCCTGAATGGCGAATGG
[124 nt withheld, positions 3049-3172]
C
[91 nt withheld, positions 3174-3264]
A
[49 nt withheld, positions 3266-3314]
CCTTTGACGTTGGAGTCCACGTTCTTT
[37 nt withheld, positions 3342-3378]
ACCCTATCTCGGTCTATTCTTTTGATTTATAAGGGATTTTGCCGATTTCGGCCTATTGGTTAAAAAATGA
GCTGATTTAACAAAAATTTAACGCGAATTTTAACAAAATATTAACGCTTACAATTTCCTGATGCGGTATT
TTCTCCTTACGCATCTGTGCGGTATTTCACACCGCATATGGTGCACTCTCAGTACAATCTGCTCTGATGC
CGCATAGTTAAGCCAGCCCCGACACCCGCCAACACCCGCTGACGCGCCCTGACGGGCTTGTCTGCTCCCG
GCATCCGCTTACAGACAAGCTGTGACCGTCTCCGGGAGCTGCATGTGTCAGAGGTTTTCACCGTCATCAC
CGAAACGCGCGAGACGAAAGGGCCTCGTGATACGCCTATTTTTATAGGTTAATGTCATGATAATAATGGT
TTCTTAGACGTCAGGTGGCACTTTTCGGGGAAATGTGCGCGGAACCCCTATTTGTTTATTTTTCTAAATA
CATTCAAATATGTATCCGCTCATGAGACAATAACCCTGATAAATGCTTCAATAATATTGAAAAAGGAAGA
GTATGAGTATTCAACATTTCCGTGTCGCCCTTATTCCCTTTTTTGCGGCATTTTGCCTTCCTGTTTTTGC
TCACCCAGAAACGCTGGTGAAAGTAAAAGATGCTGAAGATCAGTTGGGTGCACGAGTGGGTTACATCGAA
CTGGATCTCAACAGCGGTAAGATCCTTGAGAGTTTTCGCCCCGAAGAACGTTTTCCAATGATGAGCACTT
TTAAAGTTCTGCTATGTGGCGCGGTATTATCCCGTATTGACGCCGGGCAAGAGCAACTCGGTCGCCGCAT
ACACTATTCTCAGAATGACTTGGTTGAGTACTCACCAGTCACAGAAAAGCATCTTACGGATGGCATGACA
GTAAGAGAATTATGCAGTGCTGCCATAACCATGAGTGATAACACTGCGGCCAACTTACTTCTGACAACGA
TCGGAGGACCGAAGGAGCTAACCGCTTTTTTGCACAACATGGGGGATCATGTAACTCGCCTTGATCGTTG
GGAACCGGAGCTGAATGAAGCCATACCAAACGACGAGCGTGACACCACGATGCCTGTAGCAATGGCAACA
ACGTTGCGCAAACTATTAACTGGCGAACTACTTACTCTTGCTTCCCGGCAACAATTAATAGACTGGATGG
AGGCGGATAAAGTTGCAGGACCACTTCTGCGCTCGGCCCTTCCGGCTGGCTGGTTTATTGCTGATAAATC
TGGAGCCGGTGAGCGTGGGTCGCGCGGTATCATTGCAGCACTGGGGCCAGATGGTAAGCCCTCCCGTATC
GTAGTTATCTACACGACGGGGAGTCAGGCAACTATGGATGAACGAAATAGACAGATCGCTGAGATAGGTG
CCTCACTGATTAAGCATTGGTAACTGTCAGACCAAGTTTACTCATATATACTTTAGATTGATTTAAAACT
TCATTTTTAATTTAAAAGGATCTAGGTGAAGATCCTTTTTGATAATCTCATGACCAAAATCCCTTAACGT
GAGTTTTCGTTCCACTGAGCGTCAGACCCCGTAGAAAAGATCAAAGGATCTTCTTGAGATCCTTTTTTTC
TGCGCGTAATCTGCTGCTTGCAAACAAAAAAACCACCGCTACCAGCGGTGGTTTGTTTGCCGGATCAAGA
GCTACCAACTCTTTTTCCGAAGGTAACTGGCTTCAGCAGAGCGCAGATACCAAATACTGTTCTTCTAGTG
TAGCCGTAGTTAGGCCACCACTTCAAGAACTCTGTAGCACCGCCTACATACCTCGCTCTGCTAATCCTGT
TACCAGTGGCTGCTGCCAGTGGCGATAAGTCGTGTCTTACCGGGTTGGACTCAAGACGATAGTTACCGGA
TAAGGCGCAGCGGTCGGGCTGAACGGGGGGTTCGTGCACACAGCCCAGCTTGGAGCGAACGACCTACACC
GAACTGAGATACCTACAGCGTGAGCTATGAGAAAGCGCCACGCTTCCCGAAGGGAGAAAGGCGGACAGGT
ATCCGGTAAGCGGCAGGGTCGGAACAGGAGAGCGCACGAGGGAGCTTCCAGGGGGAAACGCCTGGTATCT
TTATAGTCCTGTCGGGTTTCGCCACCTCTGACTTGAGCGTCGATTTTTGTGATGCTCGTCAGGGGGGCGG
AGCCTATGGAAAAACGCCAGCAACGCGGCCTTTTTACGGTTCCTGGCCTTTTGCTGGCCTTTTGCTCACA
TGGCTCGACAGATCTCCAGATCTGGCCTCCGCGCCGGGTTTTGGCGCCTCCCGCGGGCGCCCCCCTCCTC
ACGGCGAGCGCTGCCACGTCAGACGAAGGGCGCAGCGAGCGTCCTGATCCTTCCGCCCGGACGCTCAGGA
CAGCGGCCCGCTGCTCATAAGACTCGGCCTTAGAACCCCAGTATCAGCAGAAGGACATTTTAGGACGGGA
CTTGGGTGACTCTAGGGCACTGGTTTTCTTTCCAGAGAGCGGAACAGGCGAGGAAAAGTAGTCCCTTCTC
GGCGATTCTGCGGAGGGATCTCCGTGGGGCGGTGAACGCCGATGATTATATAAGGACGCGCCGGGTGTGG
CACAGCTAGTTCCGTCGCAGCCGGGATTTGGGTCGCGGTTCTTGTTTGTGGATCGCTGTGATCGTCACTT
GGTGAGTAGCGGGCTGCTGGGCTGGCCGGGGCTTTCGTGGCCGCCGGGCCGCTCGGTGGGACGGAAGCGT
GTGGAGAGTCCGCCAAGGGCTGTAGTCTGGGTCCGCGAGCAAGGTTGCCCTGAACTGGGGGTTGGGGGGA
GCGCAGCAAAATGGCGGCTGTTCCCGAGTCTTGAATGGAAGACGCTTGTGAGGCGGGCTGTGAGGTCGTT
GAAACAAGGTGGGGGGCATGGTGGGCGGCAAGAACCCAAGGTCTTGAGGCCTTCGCTAATGCGGGAAAGC
TCTTATTCGGGTGAGATGGGCTGGGGCACCATCTGGGGACCCTGACGTGAAGTTTGTCACTGACTGGAGA
ACTCGGTTTGTCGTCTGTTGCGGGGGCGGCAGTTATGGCGGTGCCGTTGGGCAGTGCACCCGTACCTTTG
GGAGCGCGCGCCCTCGTCGTGTCGTGACGTCACCCGTTCTGTTGGCTTATAATGCAGGGTGGGGCCACCT
GCCGGTAGGTGTGCGGTAGGCTTTTCTCCGTCGCAGGACGCAGGGTTCGGGCCTAGGGTAGGCTCTCCTG
AATCGACAGGCGCCGGACCTCTGGTGAGGGGAGGGATAAGTGAGGCGTCAGTTTCTTTGGTCGGTTTTAT
GTACCTATCTTCTTAAGTAGCTGAAGCTCCGGTTTTGAACTATGCGCTCGGGGTTGGCGAGTGTGTTTTG
TGAAGTTTTTTAGGCACCTTTTGAAATGTAATCATTTGGGTCAATATGTAATTTTCAGTGTTAGACTAGT
AAATTGTCCGCTAAATTCTGGCCGTTTTTGGCTTTTTTGTTAGACGTGTCCACTCCCAGTTCAATTACAG
